Addgene plasmid #122961: pcDNA3.1_PA-Cre-Y324F
Purpose: Catalytically inactive mutant of PA-Cre
Depositing lab: Moritoshi Sato. Depositing organization: The University of Tokyo. Publication: A photoactivatable Cre-loxP recombination system for optogenetic genome engineering. Kawano F, Okazaki R, Yazawa M, Sato M. Nat Chem Biol. 2016 Dec;12(12):1059-1064. doi: 10.1038/nchembio.2205. Epub 2016 Oct 10. PubMed 27723747.
Backbone
  Vector backbone: pcDNA3.1(+)
  Backbone manufacturer: Invitrogen
  Backbone size w/o insert (bp): 5354
  Vector type: Mammalian Expression, Cre/Lox
  Selectable markers: Neomycin (select with G418)
Growth in bacteria
  Bacterial resistance: Ampicillin, 100 μg/mL
  Growth temperature: 37°C
  Growth strain: DH5alpha
  Copy number: High Copy
Gene/Insert
  Gene/Insert name: pcDNA3.1_PA-Cre-Y324F
  Species: Synthetic
  Insert size (bp): 2049
  Promoter: CMV
  Cloning method: Restriction Enzyme; 5′ cloning site Hind III (not destroyed); 3′ cloning site Xba I (not destroyed)
  Sequencing primers: 5′ T7 forward; 3′ BGH reverse
Terms and licenses: Academic/Nonprofit Terms; Industry Terms: Not Available to Industry
How to cite: pcDNA3.1_PA-Cre-Y324F was a gift from Moritoshi Sato (Addgene plasmid # 122961 ; http://n2t.net/addgene:122961 ; RRID:Addgene_122961)
