[The description below was written by a language model from this plasmid's Addgene catalogue record and pLannotate feature annotations shown in this document.]
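Description:
pcDNA3.1_PA-Cre-Y324F is a mammalian expression plasmid built on the Invitrogen pcDNA3.1(+) backbone that encodes a catalytically inactive version of PA-Cre, a photoactivatable Cre recombinase system developed for optogenetic control of Cre-loxP recombination. The synthetic insert of about 2 kb sits between HindIII and XbaI sites, downstream of the human CMV immediate-early enhancer/promoter and a T7 promoter, and upstream of the bovine growth hormone polyadenylation signal.

The feature table detects two separate stretches of bacteriophage P1 Cre coding sequence on the same strand: a short N-terminal piece and a much longer C-terminal piece, separated by roughly 1 kb that was not annotated. This layout is consistent with a split-Cre design in which the two halves are expressed from one transcript. The intervening region presumably carries the light-responsive dimerisation modules and linking elements, although the record does not identify them. The Y324F substitution named in the construct replaces the tyrosine that serves as Cre's active-site nucleophile, which fits the stated loss of catalytic activity.

Propagation in E. coli relies on the high-copy ColE1/pUC-type origin and ampicillin resistance, and an f1 origin is also present. For mammalian cells, an SV40 early promoter drives the neomycin resistance gene with an SV40 poly(A) signal, allowing G418 selection. Small annotated fragments (HIV-1 LTR, ble, lacI, a partial SV40 promoter) are probably backbone remnants or chance matches rather than functional parts. The plasmid would most naturally serve as a negative control alongside active PA-Cre, to confirm that light-induced reporter or genome changes depend on recombinase activity.
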