Features (pLannotate 1.2.2; 21 found; start..end, strand, type, name):
     28..80      -  misc_feature   bom (fragment): basis of mobility region from pBR322
    235..614     +  enhancer       CMV enhancer: human cytomegalovirus immediate early enhancer
    615..818     +  promoter       CMV promoter: human cytomegalovirus (CMV) immediate early promoter
    814..847     +  LTR            5' LTR (truncated) (fragment): truncated 5' long terminal repeat (LTR) from HIV-1
    863..881     +  promoter       T7 promoter: promoter for bacteriophage T7 RNA polymerase
    926..1051    +  CDS            cre (fragment): RECR_BPP1 - Experimental evidence at protein level: Swiss-Prot protein existence level 1. Catalyzes site-specific recombination between two 34-base- pair LOXP sites. Its role is to maintain the phage genome as a monomeric unit-copy plasmid in the lysogenic state. From Escherichia phage P1 (Bacteriophage P1).
   2111..2962    +  CDS            cre (fragment): RECR_BPP1 - Experimental evidence at protein level: Swiss-Prot protein existence level 1. Catalyzes site-specific recombination between two 34-base- pair LOXP sites. Its role is to maintain the phage genome as a monomeric unit-copy plasmid in the lysogenic state. From Escherichia phage P1 (Bacteriophage P1).
   3003..3227    +  polyA_signal   bGH poly(A) signal: bovine growth hormone polyadenylation signal
   3231..3252    +  promoter       SV40 promoter (fragment): SV40 enhancer and early promoter
   3273..3701    +  rep_origin     f1 ori (sequence partly withheld): f1 bacteriophage origin of replication; arrow indicates direction of (+) strand synthesis
   3715..4044    +  promoter       SV40 promoter: SV40 enhancer and early promoter
   4111..4902    +  CDS            neo: KKA2_KLEPN - Also known as kan, nptII. Experimental evidence at protein level: Swiss-Prot protein existence level 1. Resistance to kanamycin, neomycin, paromomycin, ribostamycin, butirosin and gentamicin B. From Klebsiella pneumoniae.
   4926..5084    +  CDS            ble (fragment): BLE_KLEPN - Experimental evidence at protein level: Swiss-Prot protein existence level 1. Binding protein with a strong affinity to the bleomycin family of antibiotics. Binds to CL990; an antimitotic-antibiotic compound. From Klebsiella pneumoniae.
   5079..5200    +  polyA_signal   SV40 poly(A) signal: SV40 polyadenylation signal
   5273..5289    -  protein_bind   lac operator: The lac repressor binds to the lac operator to inhibit transcription in E. coli. This inhibition can be relieved by adding lactose or isopropyl-β-D-thiogalactopyranoside (IPTG). lac repressor encoded by lacI
   5297..5327    -  promoter       lac promoter: promoter for the E. coli lac operon
   5342..5363    -  protein_bind   CAP binding site: CAP binding activates transcription in the presence of cAMP. E. coli catabolite activator protein
   5376..5468    -  CDS            lacI (fragment): lac repressor; lacI; The lac repressor binds to the lac operator to inhibit transcription in E. coli. This inhibition can be relieved by adding lactose or isopropyl-β-D-thiogalactopyranoside (IPTG).
   5651..6239    -  rep_origin     ori: high-copy-number ColE1/pMB1/pBR322/pUC origin of replication
   6410..7270    -  CDS            AmpR: β-lactamase; bla; confers resistance to ampicillin, carbenicillin, and related antibiotics
   7271..7375    -  promoter       AmpR promoter: bla
>Addgene plasmid #122961 | pcDNA3.1_PA-Cre-Y324F | addgene full sequence | sequence record 239363 | Addgene NGS Result
GACGGATCGGGAGATCTCCCGATCCCCTATGGTGCACTCTCAGTACAATCTGCTCTGATGCCGCATAGTT
AAGCCAGTATCTGCTCCCTGCTTGTGTGTTGGAGGTCGCTGAGTAGTGCGCGAGCAAAATTTAAGCTACA
ACAAGGCAAGGCTTGACCGACAATTGCATGAAGAATCTGCTTAGGGTTAGGCGTTTTGCGCTGCTTCGCG
ATGTACGGGCCAGATATACGCGTTGACATTGATTATTGACTAGTTATTAATAGTAATCAATTACGGGGTC
ATTAGTTCATAGCCCATATATGGAGTTCCGCGTTACATAACTTACGGTAAATGGCCCGCCTGGCTGACCG
CCCAACGACCCCCGCCCATTGACGTCAATAATGACGTATGTTCCCATAGTAACGCCAATAGGGACTTTCC
ATTGACGTCAATGGGTGGAGTATTTACGGTAAACTGCCCACTTGGCAGTACATCAAGTGTATCATATGCC
AAGTACGCCCCCTATTGACGTCAATGACGGTAAATGGCCCGCCTGGCATTATGCCCAGTACATGACCTTA
TGGGACTTTCCTACTTGGCAGTACATCTACGTATTAGTCATCGCTATTACCATGGTGATGCGGTTTTGGC
AGTACATCAATGGGCGTGGATAGCGGTTTGACTCACGGGGATTTCCAAGTCTCCACCCCATTGACGTCAA
TGGGAGTTTGTTTTGGCACCAAAATCAACGGGACTTTCCAAAATGTCGTAACAACTCCGCCCCATTGACG
CAAATGGGCGGTAGGCGTGTACGGTGGGAGGTCTATATAAGCAGAGCTCTCTGGCTAACTAGAGAACCCA
CTGCTTACTGGCTTATCGAAATTAATACGACTCACTATAGGGAGACCCAAGCTGGCTAGCGTTTAAACTT
AAGCTTACCACCATGGCCACCTCTGATGAAGTCAGGAAGAACCTGATGGACATGTTCAGGGACAGGCAGG
CCTTCTCTGAACACACCTGGAAGATGCTCCTGTCTGTGTGCAGATCCTGGGCTGCCTGGTGCAAGCTGAA
CGGTACCCATACTCTTTATGCCCCCGGTGGATATGACATTATGGGATATCTGGACCAGATCGGCAACCGG
CCAAACCCGCAGGTGGAACTGGGCCCCGTGGATACATCCTGCGCCTTGATTCTTTGTGACCTGAAACAGA
AAGACACCCCGATAGTTTACGCGAGTGAAGCCTTCCTCTACATGACAGGTTACAGCAACGCAGAGGTGCT
GGGCCGGAATTGCCGGTTTCTGCAAAGCCCTGACGGCATGGTGAAGCCCAAGAGCACCCGGAAGTACGTG
GATAGTAACACAATCAATACTATGCGCAAGGCAATCGACAGGAATGCCGAGGTGCAGGTTGAAGTAGTCA
ATTTTAAAAAGAATGGACAGCGATTTGTTAATTTCCTGACTATGATACCTGTTAGGGACGAAACAGGCGA
GTATCGATACTCTATGGGATTCCAGTGCGAAACAGAAGGCGGAAGCGGTGGCGTGCCCAAGAAGAAGAGG
AAAGTCGGATCCGGCAGCGGCGCCACCAACTTCAGCCTGCTGAAGCAGGCCGGCGACGTGGAGGAGAACC
CCGGCCCCCTCGAGGTGCCCAAGAAGAAGAGGAAAGTCGGCGGACATACTCTTTATGCCCCCGGTGGATA
TGACATTATGGGATATCTGAGGCAGATCAGGAACCGGCCAAACCCGCAGGTGGAACTGGGCCCCGTGGAT
ACATCCTGCGCCTTGATTCTTTGTGACCTGAAACAGAAAGACACCCCGATAGTTTACGCGAGTGAAGCCT
TCCTCTACATGACAGGTTACAGCAACGCAGAGGTGCTGGGCCGGAATTGCCGGTTTCTGCAAAGCCCTGA
CGGCATGGTGAAGCCCAAGAGCACCCGGAAGTACGTGGATAGTAACACAATCAATACTATGCGCAAGGCA
ATCGACAGGAATGCCGAGGTGCAGGTTGAAGTAGTCAATTTTAAAAAGAATGGACAGCGATTTGTTAATT
TCCTGACTATGATACCTGTTAGGGACGAAACAGGCGAGTATCGATACTCTATGGGATTCCAGTGCGAAAC
AGAAGGTACCAACAGGAAATGGTTCCCTGCTGAACCTGAGGATGTGAGGGACTACCTCCTGTACCTGCAA
GCCAGAGGCCTGGCTGTGAAGACCATCCAACAGCACCTGGGCCAGCTCAACATGCTGCACAGGAGATCTG
GCCTGCCTCGCCCTTCTGACTCCAATGCTGTGTCCCTGGTGATGAGGAGAATCAGAAAGGAGAATGTGGA
TGCTGGGGAGAGAGCCAAGCAGGCCCTGGCCTTTGAACGCACTGACTTTGACCAAGTCAGATCCCTGATG
GAGAACTCTGACAGATGCCAGGACATCAGGAACCTGGCCTTCCTGGGCATTGCCTACAACACCCTGCTGC
GCATTGCCGAAATTGCCAGAATCAGAGTGAAGGACATCTCCCGCACCGATGGTGGGAGAATGCTGATCCA
CATTGGCAGGACCAAGACCCTGGTGTCCACAGCTGGTGTGGAGAAGGCCCTGTCCCTGGGGGTTACCAAG
CTGGTGGAGAGATGGATCTCTGTGTCTGGTGTGGCTGATGACCCCAACAACTACCTGTTCTGCCGGGTCA
GAAAGAATGGTGTGGCTGCCCCTTCTGCCACCTCCCAACTGTCCACCCGGGCCCTGGAAGGGATCTTTGA
GGCCACCCACCGCCTGATCTATGGTGCCAAGGATGACTCTGGGCAGAGATACCTGGCCTGGTCTGGCCAC
TCTGCCAGAGTGGGTGCTGCCAGGGACATGGCCAGGGCTGGTGTGTCCATCCCTGAAATCATGCAGGCTG
GTGGCTGGACCAATGTGAACATTGTGATGAACTTCATCAGAAACCTGGACTCTGAGACTGGGGCCATGGT
GAGGCTGCTCGAAGATGGGGACTAATCTAGAGGGCCCGTTTAAACCCGCTGATCAGCCTCGACTGTGCCT
TCTAGTTGCCAGCCATCTGTTGTTTGCCCCTCCCCCGTGCCTTCCTTGACCCTGGAAGGTGCCACTCCCA
CTGTCCTTTCCTAATAAAATGAGGAAATTGCATCGCATTGTCTGAGTAGGTGTCATTCTATTCTGGGGGG
TGGGGTGGGGCAGGACAGCAAGGGGGAGGATTGGGAAGACAATAGCAGGCATGCTGGGGATGCGGTGGGC
TCTATGGCTTCTGAGGCGGAAAGAACCAGCTGGGGCTCTAGGGGGTATCCCC
[124 nt withheld, positions 3273-3396]
C
[91 nt withheld, positions 3398-3488]
A
[49 nt withheld, positions 3490-3538]
CCTTTGACGTTGGAGTCCACGTTCTTT
[37 nt withheld, positions 3566-3602]
ACCCTATCTCGGTCTATTCTTTTGATTTATAAGGGATTTTGCCGATTTCGGCCTATTGGTTAAAAAATGA
GCTGATTTAACAAAAATTTAACGCGAATTAATTCTGTGGAATGTGTGTCAGTTAGGGTGTGGAAAGTCCC
CAGGCTCCCCAGCAGGCAGAAGTATGCAAAGCATGCATCTCAATTAGTCAGCAACCAGGTGTGGAAAGTC
CCCAGGCTCCCCAGCAGGCAGAAGTATGCAAAGCATGCATCTCAATTAGTCAGCAACCATAGTCCCGCCC
CTAACTCCGCCCATCCCGCCCCTAACTCCGCCCAGTTCCGCCCATTCTCCGCCCCATGGCTGACTAATTT
TTTTTATTTATGCAGAGGCCGAGGCCGCCTCTGCCTCTGAGCTATTCCAGAAGTAGTGAGGAGGCTTTTT
TGGAGGCCTAGGCTTTTGCAAAAAGCTCCCGGGAGCTTGTATATCCATTTTCGGATCTGATCAAGAGACA
GGATGAGGATCGTTTCGCATGATTGAACAAGATGGATTGCACGCAGGTTCTCCGGCCGCTTGGGTGGAGA
GGCTATTCGGCTATGACTGGGCACAACAGACAATCGGCTGCTCTGATGCCGCCGTGTTCCGGCTGTCAGC
GCAGGGGCGCCCGGTTCTTTTTGTCAAGACCGACCTGTCCGGTGCCCTGAATGAACTGCAGGACGAGGCA
GCGCGGCTATCGTGGCTGGCCACGACGGGCGTTCCTTGCGCAGCTGTGCTCGACGTTGTCACTGAAGCGG
GAAGGGACTGGCTGCTATTGGGCGAAGTGCCGGGGCAGGATCTCCTGTCATCTCACCTTGCTCCTGCCGA
GAAAGTATCCATCATGGCTGATGCAATGCGGCGGCTGCATACGCTTGATCCGGCTACCTGCCCATTCGAC
CACCAAGCGAAACATCGCATCGAGCGAGCACGTACTCGGATGGAAGCCGGTCTTGTCGATCAGGATGATC
TGGACGAAGAGCATCAGGGGCTCGCGCCAGCCGAACTGTTCGCCAGGCTCAAGGCGCGCATGCCCGACGG
CGAGGATCTCGTCGTGACCCATGGCGATGCCTGCTTGCCGAATATCATGGTGGAAAATGGCCGCTTTTCT
GGATTCATCGACTGTGGCCGGCTGGGTGTGGCGGACCGCTATCAGGACATAGCGTTGGCTACCCGTGATA
TTGCTGAAGAGCTTGGCGGCGAATGGGCTGACCGCTTCCTCGTGCTTTACGGTATCGCCGCTCCCGATTC
GCAGCGCATCGCCTTCTATCGCCTTCTTGACGAGTTCTTCTGAGCGGGACTCTGGGGTTCGAAATGACCG
ACCAAGCGACGCCCAACCTGCCATCACGAGATTTCGATTCCACCGCCGCCTTCTATGAAAGGTTGGGCTT
CGGAATCGTTTTCCGGGACGCCGGCTGGATGATCCTCCAGCGCGGGGATCTCATGCTGGAGTTCTTCGCC
CACCCCAACTTGTTTATTGCAGCTTATAATGGTTACAAATAAAGCAATAGCATCACAAATTTCACAAATA
AAGCATTTTTTTCACTGCATTCTAGTTGTGGTTTGTCCAAACTCATCAATGTATCTTATCATGTCTGTAT
ACCGTCGACCTCTAGCTAGAGCTTGGCGTAATCATGGTCATAGCTGTTTCCTGTGTGAAATTGTTATCCG
CTCACAATTCCACACAACATACGAGCCGGAAGCATAAAGTGTAAAGCCTGGGGTGCCTAATGAGTGAGCT
AACTCACATTAATTGCGTTGCGCTCACTGCCCGCTTTCCAGTCGGGAAACCTGTCGTGCCAGCTGCATTA
ATGAATCGGCCAACGCGCGGGGAGAGGCGGTTTGCGTATTGGGCGCTCTTCCGCTTCCTCGCTCACTGAC
TCGCTGCGCTCGGTCGTTCGGCTGCGGCGAGCGGTATCAGCTCACTCAAAGGCGGTAATACGGTTATCCA
CAGAATCAGGGGATAACGCAGGAAAGAACATGTGAGCAAAAGGCCAGCAAAAGGCCAGGAACCGTAAAAA
GGCCGCGTTGCTGGCGTTTTTCCATAGGCTCCGCCCCCCTGACGAGCATCACAAAAATCGACGCTCAAGT
CAGAGGTGGCGAAACCCGACAGGACTATAAAGATACCAGGCGTTTCCCCCTGGAAGCTCCCTCGTGCGCT
CTCCTGTTCCGACCCTGCCGCTTACCGGATACCTGTCCGCCTTTCTCCCTTCGGGAAGCGTGGCGCTTTC
TCATAGCTCACGCTGTAGGTATCTCAGTTCGGTGTAGGTCGTTCGCTCCAAGCTGGGCTGTGTGCACGAA
CCCCCCGTTCAGCCCGACCGCTGCGCCTTATCCGGTAACTATCGTCTTGAGTCCAACCCGGTAAGACACG
ACTTATCGCCACTGGCAGCAGCCACTGGTAACAGGATTAGCAGAGCGAGGTATGTAGGCGGTGCTACAGA
GTTCTTGAAGTGGTGGCCTAACTACGGCTACACTAGAAGAACAGTATTTGGTATCTGCGCTCTGCTGAAG
CCAGTTACCTTCGGAAAAAGAGTTGGTAGCTCTTGATCCGGCAAACAAACCACCGCTGGTAGCGGTGGTT
TTTTTGTTTGCAAGCAGCAGATTACGCGCAGAAAAAAAGGATCTCAAGAAGATCCTTTGATCTTTTCTAC
GGGGTCTGACGCTCAGTGGAACGAAAACTCACGTTAAGGGATTTTGGTCATGAGATTATCAAAAAGGATC
TTCACCTAGATCCTTTTAAATTAAAAATGAAGTTTTAAATCAATCTAAAGTATATATGAGTAAACTTGGT
CTGACAGTTACCAATGCTTAATCAGTGAGGCACCTATCTCAGCGATCTGTCTATTTCGTTCATCCATAGT
TGCCTGACTCCCCGTCGTGTAGATAACTACGATACGGGAGGGCTTACCATCTGGCCCCAGTGCTGCAATG
ATACCGCGAGACCCACGCTCACCGGCTCCAGATTTATCAGCAATAAACCAGCCAGCCGGAAGGGCCGAGC
GCAGAAGTGGTCCTGCAACTTTATCCGCCTCCATCCAGTCTATTAATTGTTGCCGGGAAGCTAGAGTAAG
TAGTTCGCCAGTTAATAGTTTGCGCAACGTTGTTGCCATTGCTACAGGCATCGTGGTGTCACGCTCGTCG
TTTGGTATGGCTTCATTCAGCTCCGGTTCCCAACGATCAAGGCGAGTTACATGATCCCCCATGTTGTGCA
AAAAAGCGGTTAGCTCCTTCGGTCCTCCGATCGTTGTCAGAAGTAAGTTGGCCGCAGTGTTATCACTCAT
GGTTATGGCAGCACTGCATAATTCTCTTACTGTCATGCCATCCGTAAGATGCTTTTCTGTGACTGGTGAG
TACTCAACCAAGTCATTCTGAGAATAGTGTATGCGGCGACCGAGTTGCTCTTGCCCGGCGTCAATACGGG
ATAATACCGCGCCACATAGCAGAACTTTAAAAGTGCTCATCATTGGAAAACGTTCTTCGGGGCGAAAACT
CTCAAGGATCTTACCGCTGTTGAGATCCAGTTCGATGTAACCCACTCGTGCACCCAACTGATCTTCAGCA
TCTTTTACTTTCACCAGCGTTTCTGGGTGAGCAAAAACAGGAAGGCAAAATGCCGCAAAAAAGGGAATAA
GGGCGACACGGAAATGTTGAATACTCATACTCTTCCTTTTTCAATATTATTGAAGCATTTATCAGGGTTA
TTGTCTCATGAGCGGATACATATTTGAATGTATTTAGAAAAATAAACAAATAGGGGTTCCGCGCACATTT
CCCCGAAAAGTGCCACCTGACGTC
